Addgene plasmid #144563: TFORF3087
Purpose: Lentiviral vector for overexpressing transcription factor ORFs with unique 24-bp barcodes. Barcodes facilitate identification of transcription factors in pooled screens.
Depositing lab: Feng Zhang. Depositing organization: Broad Institute. Publication: A transcription factor atlas of directed differentiation. Joung J, Ma S, Tay T, Geiger-Schuller KR, Kirchgatterer PC, Verdine VK, Guo B, Arias-Garcia MA, Allen WE, Singh A, Kuksenko O, Abudayyeh OO, Gootenberg JS, Fu Z, Macrae RK, Buenrostro JD, Regev A, Zhang F. Cell. 2023 Jan 5;186(1):209-229.e26. doi: 10.1016/j.cell.2022.11.026. PubMed 36608654.
Backbone
  Vector backbone: pLX_TRC317
  Backbone manufacturer: Broad Institute Genetic Perturbation Platform
  Backbone size w/o insert (bp): 8264
  Vector type: Mammalian Expression, Lentiviral
  Selectable markers: Puromycin
Growth in bacteria
  Bacterial resistance: Ampicillin, 100 μg/mL
  Growth temperature: 37°C
  Growth strain: NEB Stable
  Copy number: High Copy
Gene/Insert
  Gene/Insert name: MAFF
  Species: H. sapiens (human)
  Insert size (bp): 698
  Entrez Gene: MAFF (a.k.a. U-MAF, hMafF)
  Promoter: EF1a
  Tag / fusion protein: V5 (C terminal on insert)
  Cloning method: Gateway Cloning
  Sequencing primers: 5′ GGGTGGAGACTGAAGTTAGGCCAG; 3′ CACATAGCGTAAAAGGAGCAACATAG
Resource information
  A portion of this plasmid was derived from a plasmid made by: Broad Institute Genetic Perturbation Platform
Terms and licenses: Academic/Nonprofit Terms; Industry Terms: Not Available to Industry
Depositor comments: NM_012323.3 Please test multiple small colonies in case of plasmid recombination. To make this collection available in a timely manner, a portion of this collection was not fully sequenced by Addgene. If an Addgene verified full plasmid sequence is not available, please contact us prior to placing an order to request the full sequence.
How to cite: TFORF3087 was a gift from Feng Zhang (Addgene plasmid # 144563 ; http://n2t.net/addgene:144563 ; RRID:Addgene_144563)
