[The description below was written by a language model from this plasmid's Addgene catalogue record and pLannotate feature annotations shown in this document.]
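Description:
TFORF3087 is a lentiviral mammalian expression plasmid built on the pLX_TRC317 backbone, carrying the human MAFF open reading frame (a small Maf basic-zipper transcription factor) as one member of a barcoded transcription factor ORF collection. It is propagated in E. coli through a high-copy ColE1/pUC-type origin with ampicillin selection via the bla gene. An f1 origin and residual lac, T7 and T3 elements from the cloning backbone are also annotated. The depositor notes that the plasmid can recombine, which is a common concern with LTR-containing vectors.

The viral portion has a third-generation, self-inactivating layout. An RSV promoter drives a truncated HIV-1 5' LTR, followed by the Ψ packaging signal with a gag fragment, the RRE for Rev-dependent nuclear export, a cPPT/CTS, a WPRE to enhance transcript expression, and a ΔU3 3' LTR followed by an SV40 poly(A) signal. Within this genome an SV40 early promoter drives puromycin N-acetyltransferase for selection of transduced cells. A separate EF-1α promoter drives MAFF, which was inserted by Gateway cloning and is flanked by attB1 and attB2 sites. A V5 epitope tag lies just downstream of attB2, giving a C-terminal fusion.

According to the record, each construct in the collection carries a unique 24-bp barcode that identifies the transcription factor in pooled overexpression screens. The barcode itself is not annotated in the feature table, so its position cannot be stated from this record. A short U6 promoter fragment between the V5 tag and the WPRE is annotated only as a partial match. The construct is intended for packaging into lentivirus to overexpress MAFF stably in mammalian cells, individually or in pooled screens.
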