Features (pLannotate 1.2.2; 34 found; start..end, strand, type, name):
      5..231     +  promoter       RSV promoter: Rous sarcoma virus enhancer/promoter
    232..412     +  LTR            5' LTR (truncated): truncated 5' long terminal repeat (LTR) from HIV-1
    459..584     +  misc_feature   HIV-1 Ψ: packaging signal of human immunodeficiency virus type 1
    568..931     +  CDS            HIV-1 gag (fragment): gag protein from human immunodeficiency virus 1; gag
   1077..1310    +  misc_feature   RRE: The Rev response element (RRE) of HIV-1 allows for Rev-dependent mRNA export from the nucleus to the cytoplasm.
   1687..1713    +  CDS            Rev (fragment): human immunodeficiency virus 1 (HIV-1) Rev protein; rev; enhances nuclear export of unspliced and incompletely spliced viral mRNAs
   1720..1743    +  promoter       SV40 promoter (fragment): SV40 early promoter
   1744..1815    +  promoter       SV40 promoter (fragment): SV40 enhancer and early promoter
   1839..1974    +  rep_origin     SV40 ori: SV40 origin of replication
   2020..2616    +  CDS            PuroR (fragment): puromycin N-acetyltransferase; pac from Streptomyces; confers resistance to puromycin
   2665..2782    +  misc_feature   cPPT/CTS: central polypurine tract and central termination sequence of HIV-1
   2847..2913    +  CDS            small t antigen (fragment): SV40 (simian virus 40) small t antigen
   2920..4098    +  promoter       EF-1α promoter: strong constitutive promoter for human elongation factor EF-1α
   4119..4136    +  protein_bind   attB1 (fragment): mutant version of attB; core recombination site for the Gateway® BP reaction BP Clonase™
   4142..4633    +  CDS            MAFF: MAFF_HUMAN - Experimental evidence at protein level: Swiss-Prot protein existence level 1. Since they lack a putative transactivation domain, the small Mafs behave as transcriptional repressors when they dimerize among themselves (PubMed:8932385). However, they seem to serve as transcriptional activators by dimerizing with other (usually larger) basic-zipper proteins, such as NFE2L1/NRF1, and recruiting them to specific DNA-binding sites. Interacts with the upstream promoter region of the oxytocin receptor gene (PubMed:8932385, PubMed:16549056). May be a transcriptional enhancer in the up-regu
   4635..4659    -  protein_bind   attB2: mutant version of attB; recombination site for the Gateway® BP reaction BP Clonase™
   4667..4708    +  CDS            V5 tag: epitope tag from simian virus 5
   4724..4777    +  promoter       U6 promoter (fragment): RNA polymerase III promoter for human U6 snRNA
   4819..5407    +  misc_feature   WPRE: woodchuck hepatitis virus posttranscriptional regulatory element
   5458..5477    +  misc_feature   cPPT/CTS (fragment): central polypurine tract and central termination sequence of HIV-1
   5479..5712    +  LTR            3' LTR (ΔU3): self-inactivating 3' long terminal repeat (LTR) from HIV-1
   5790..5911    +  polyA_signal   SV40 poly(A) signal: SV40 polyadenylation signal
   5951..6086    +  rep_origin     SV40 ori: SV40 origin of replication
   6107..6125    -  promoter       T7 promoter: promoter for bacteriophage T7 RNA polymerase
   6133..6288    +  CDS            lacZα (fragment): LacZα fragment of β-galactosidase; lacZ fragment
   6293..6721    +  rep_origin     f1 ori (sequence partly withheld): f1 bacteriophage origin of replication; arrow indicates direction of (+) strand synthesis
   6774..6878    +  promoter       AmpR promoter: bla
   6879..7739    +  CDS            AmpR: β-lactamase; bla; confers resistance to ampicillin, carbenicillin, and related antibiotics
   7910..8498    +  rep_origin     ori: high-copy-number ColE1/pMB1/pBR322/pUC origin of replication
   8681..8773    +  CDS            lacI (fragment): lac repressor; lacI; The lac repressor binds to the lac operator to inhibit transcription in E. coli. This inhibition can be relieved by adding lactose or isopropyl-β-D-thiogalactopyranoside (IPTG).
   8786..8807    +  protein_bind   CAP binding site: CAP binding activates transcription in the presence of cAMP. E. coli catabolite activator protein
   8822..8852    +  promoter       lac promoter: promoter for the E. coli lac operon
   8860..8876    +  protein_bind   lac operator: The lac repressor binds to the lac operator to inhibit transcription in E. coli. This inhibition can be relieved by adding lactose or isopropyl-β-D-thiogalactopyranoside (IPTG). lac repressor encoded by lacI
   8921..8939    +  promoter       T3 promoter: promoter for bacteriophage T3 RNA polymerase
>Addgene plasmid #144563 | TFORF3087 | addgene full sequence | sequence record 404254 | Addgene NGS Result
TTAATGTAGTCTTATGCAATACTCTTGTAGTCTTGCAACATGGTAACGATGAGTTAGCAACATGCCTTAC
AAGGAGAGAAAAAGCACCGTGCATGCCGATTGGTGGAAGTAAGGTGGTACGATCGTGCCTTATTAGGAAG
GCAACAGACGGGTCTGACATGGATTGGACGAACCACTGAATTGCCGCATTGCAGAGATATTGTATTTAAG
TGCCTAGCTCGATACATAAACGGGTCTCTCTGGTTAGACCAGATCTGAGCCTGGGAGCTCTCTGGCTAAC
TAGGGAACCCACTGCTTAAGCCTCAATAAAGCTTGCCTTGAGTGCTTCAAGTAGTGTGTGCCCGTCTGTT
GTGTGACTCTGGTAACTAGAGATCCCTCAGACCCTTTTAGTCAGTGTGGAAAATCTCTAGCAGTGGCGCC
CGAACAGGGACTTGAAAGCGAAAGGGAAACCAGAGGAGCTCTCTCGACGCAGGACTCGGCTTGCTGAAGC
GCGCACGGCAAGAGGCGAGGGGCGGCGACTGGTGAGTACGCCAAAAATTTTGACTAGCGGAGGCTAGAAG
GAGAGAGATGGGTGCGAGAGCGTCAGTATTAAGCGGGGGAGAATTAGATCGCGATGGGAAAAAATTCGGT
TAAGGCCAGGGGGAAAGAAAAAATATAAATTAAAACATATAGTATGGGCAAGCAGGGAGCTAGAACGATT
CGCAGTTAATCCTGGCCTGTTAGAAACATCAGAAGGCTGTAGACAAATACTGGGACAGCTACAACCATCC
CTTCAGACAGGATCAGAAGAACTTAGATCATTATATAATACAGTAGCAACCCTCTATTGTGTGCATCAAA
GGATAGAGATAAAAGACACCAAGGAAGCTTTAGACAAGATAGAGGAAGAGCAAAACAAAAGTAAGACCAC
CGCACAGCAAGCGGCCGCTGATCTTCAGACCTGGAGGAGGAGATATGAGGGACAATTGGAGAAGTGAATT
ATATAAATATAAAGTAGTAAAAATTGAACCATTAGGAGTAGCACCCACCAAGGCAAAGAGAAGAGTGGTG
CAGAGAGAAAAAAGAGCAGTGGGAATAGGAGCTTTGTTCCTTGGGTTCTTGGGAGCAGCAGGAAGCACTA
TGGGCGCAGCGTCAATGACGCTGACGGTACAGGCCAGACAATTATTGTCTGGTATAGTGCAGCAGCAGAA
CAATTTGCTGAGGGCTATTGAGGCGCAACAGCATCTGTTGCAACTCACAGTCTGGGGCATCAAGCAGCTC
CAGGCAAGAATCCTGGCTGTGGAAAGATACCTAAAGGATCAACAGCTCCTGGGGATTTGGGGTTGCTCTG
GAAAACTCATTTGCACCACTGCTGTGCCTTGGAATGCTAGTTGGAGTAATAAATCTCTGGAACAGATTTG
GAATCACACGACCTGGATGGAGTGGGACAGAGAAATTAACAATTACACAAGCTTAATACACTCCTTAATT
GAAGAATCGCAAAACCAGCAAGAAAAGAATGAACAAGAATTATTGGAATTAGATAAATGGGCAAGTTTGT
GGAATTGGTTTAACATAACAAATTGGCTGTGGTATATAAAATTATTCATAATGATAGTAGGAGGCTTGGT
AGGTTTAAGAATAGTTTTTGCTGTACTTTCTATAGTGAATAGAGTTAGGCAGGGATATTCACCATTATCG
TTTCAGACCCACCTCCCAACCCCGAGGGGACCCATGCATTGCATCTCAATTAGTCAGCAACCAGGTGTGG
AAAGTCCCCAGGCTCCCCAGCAGGCAGAAGTATGCAAAGCATGCGTCTCAATTAGTCAGCAACCATAGTC
CCGCCCCTAACTCCGCCCATCCCGCCCCTAACTCCGCCCAGTTCCGCCCATTCTCCGCCCCATGGCTGAC
TAATTTTTTTTATTTATGCAGAGGCCGAGGCCGCCTCGGCCTCTGAGCTATTCCAGAAGTAGTGAGGAGG
CTTTTTTGGAGGCCTAGGCTTTTGCAAAAAGCTTTCTAGAGGTACCACCGGAGCTTACCATGACCGAGTA
CAAGCCCACGGTGCGCCTCGCCACCCGCGACGACGTCCCCAGGGCCGTACGCACCCTCGCCGCCGCGTTC
GCCGACTACCCCGCCACGCGCCACACCGTCGATCCGGACCGCCACATCGAGCGGGTCACCGAGCTGCAAG
AACTCTTCCTCACGCGCGTCGGGCTCGACATCGGCAAGGTGTGGGTCGCGGACGACGGCGCCGCCGTGGC
GGTCTGGACCACGCCGGAGAGCGTCGAAGCGGGGGCGGTGTTCGCCGAGATCGGCCCGCGCATGGCCGAG
TTGAGCGGTTCCCGGCTGGCCGCGCAGCAACAGATGGAAGGCCTCCTGGCGCCGCACCGGCCCAAGGAGC
CCGCGTGGTTCCTGGCCACCGTCGGCGTCTCGCCCGACCACCAGGGCAAGGGTCTGGGCAGCGCCGTCGT
GCTCCCCGGAGTGGAGGCGGCCGAGCGCGCCGGGGTGCCCGCCTTCCTGGAGACCTCCGCGCCCCGCAAC
CTCCCCTTCTACGAGCGGCTCGGCTTCACCGTCACCGCCGACGTCGAGGTGCCCGAAGGACCGCGCACCT
GGTGCATGACCCGCAAGCCCGGTGCCAGTTAACGAATTCTAGATCTTGAGACAAATGGCAGTATTCATCC
ACAATTTTAAAAGAAAAGGGGGGATTGGGGGGTACAGTGCAGGGGAAAGAATAGTAGACATAATAGCAAC
AGACATACAAACTAAAGAATTACAAAAACAAATTACAAAAATTCAAAATTTTCGGGTTTATTACAGGGAC
AGCAGAGATCCACTTTGGCGCCGGCTCGAGGCCTGCAGGTGCAAAGATGGATAAAGTTTTAAACAGAGAG
GAATCTTTGCAGCTAATGGACCTTCTAGGTCTTGAAAGGAGTGGGAATTGGCTCCGGTGCCCGTCAGTGG
GCAGAGCGCACATCGCCCACAGTCCCCGAGAAGTTGGGGGGAGGGGTCGGCAATTGAACCGGTGCCTAGA
GAAGGTGGCGCGGGGTAAACTGGGAAAGTGATGTCGTGTACTGGCTCCGCCTTTTTCCCGAGGGTGGGGG
AGAACCGTATATAAGTGCAGTAGTCGCCGTGAACGTTCTTTTTCGCAACGGGTTTGCCGCCAGAACACAG
GTAAGTGCCGTGTGTGGTTCCCGCGGGCCTGGCCTCTTTACGGGTTATGGCCCTTGCGTGCCTTGAATTA
CTTCCACCTGGCTGCAGTACGTGATTCTTGATCCCGAGCTTCGGGTTGGAAGTGGGTGGGAGAGTTCGAG
GCCTTGCGCTTAAGGAGCCCCTTCGCCTCGTGCTTGAGTTGAGGCCTGGCCTGGGCGCTGGGGCCGCCGC
GTGCGAATCTGGTGGCACCTTCGCGCCTGTCTCGCTGCTTTCGATAAGTCTCTAGCCATTTAAAATTTTT
GATGACCTGCTGCGACGCTTTTTTTCTGGCAAGATAGTCTTGTAAATGCGGGCCAAGATCTGCACACTGG
TATTTCGGTTTTTGGGGCCGCGGGCGGCGACGGGGCCCGTGCGTCCCAGCGCACATGTTCGGCGAGGCGG
GGCCTGCGAGCGCGGCCACCGAGAATCGGACGGGGGTAGTCTCAAGCTGGCCGGCCTGCTCTGGTGCCTG
GCCTCGCGCCGCCGTGTATCGCCCCGCCCTGGGCGGCAAGGCTGGCCCGGTCGGCACCAGTTGCGTGAGC
GGAAAGATGGCCGCTTCCCGGCCCTGCTGCAGGGAGCTCAAAATGGAGGACGCGGCGCTCGGGAGAGCGG
GCGGGTGAGTCACCCACACAAAGGAAAAGGGCCTTTCCGTCCTCAGCCGTCGCTTCATGTGACTCCACGG
AGTACCGGGCGCCGTCCAGGCACCTCGATTAGTTCTCGAGCTTTTGGAGTACGTCGTCTTTAGGTTGGGG
GGAGGGGTTTTATGCGATGGAGTTTCCCCACACTGAGTGGGTGGAGACTGAAGTTAGGCCAGCTTGGCAC
TTGATGTAATTCTCCTTGGAATTTGCCCTTTTTGAGTTTGGATCTTGGTTCATTCTCAAGCCTCAGACAG
TGGTTCAAAGTTTTTTTCTTCCATTTCAGGTGTCGTGAGGCTAGCATCGATTGATCAACAAGTTTGTACA
AAAAAGTTGGCATGTCTGTGGATCCCCTATCCAGCAAAGCTCTAAAGATCAAGCGAGAGCTGAGCGAGAA
CACGCCGCACCTGTCGGACGAGGCGCTGATGGGGCTGTCGGTGCGCGAGCTGAACCGGCATCTGCGCGGG
CTCTCCGCCGAGGAGGTGACACGGCTCAAGCAGCGGCGCCGCACACTCAAAAACCGTGGCTACGCCGCCA
GCTGCCGCGTGAAGCGCGTGTGCCAGAAGGAGGAGCTGCAGAAGCAGAAGTCGGAGCTGGAGCGCGAGGT
GGACAAGCTGGCGCGCGAGAACGCCGCCATGCGCCTGGAGCTCGACGCGCTGCGCGGCAAGTGCGAGGCG
CTGCAGGGCTTCGCGCGCTCCGTGGCCGCCGCCCGCGGGCCCGCCACGCTCGTGGCGCCGGCCAGCGTCA
TCACCATCGTCAAGTCCACCCCGGGCTCGGGGTCTGGCCCCGCCCACGGCCCGGACCCCGCCCACGGCCC
GGCCTCCTGCTCCTACCCAACTTTCTTGTACAAAGTGGTTGATATCGGTAAGCCTATCCCTAACCCTCTC
CTCGGTCTCGATTCTACGTAGTAATGAACTAGTCCGTAACTTGAAAGTATTTCGATTTCTTGGCTTTATA
TATCTTGTGGAAAGGACGAAGGTATCTCTACGGGCGACGCCTTACGCGTTAAGTCGACAATCAACCTCTG
GATTACAAAATTTGTGAAAGATTGACTGGTATTCTTAACTATGTTGCTCCTTTTACGCTATGTGGATACG
CTGCTTTAATGCCTTTGTATCATGCTATTGCTTCCCGTATGGCTTTCATTTTCTCCTCCTTGTATAAATC
CTGGTTGCTGTCTCTTTATGAGGAGTTGTGGCCCGTTGTCAGGCAACGTGGCGTGGTGTGCACTGTGTTT
GCTGACGCAACCCCCACTGGTTGGGGCATTGCCACCACCTGTCAGCTCCTTTCCGGGACTTTCGCTTTCC
CCCTCCCTATTGCCACGGCGGAACTCATCGCCGCCTGCCTTGCCCGCTGCTGGACAGGGGCTCGGCTGTT
GGGCACTGACAATTCCGTGGTGTTGTCGGGGAAATCATCGTCCTTTCCTTGGCTGCTCGCCTGTGTTGCC
ACCTGGATTCTGCGCGGGACGTCCTTCTGCTACGTCCCTTCGGCCCTCAATCCAGCGGACCTTCCTTCCC
GCGGCCTGCTGCCGGCTCTGCGGCCTCTTCCGCGTCTTCGCCTTCGCCCTCAGACGAGTCGGATCTCCCT
TTGGGCCGCCTCCCCGCGTCGACTTTAAGACCAATGACTTACAAGGCAGCTGTAGATCTTAGCCACTTTT
TAAAAGAAAAGGGGGGACTGGAAGGGCTAATTCACTCCCAACGAAGACAAGATCTGCTTTTTGCTTGTAC
TGGGTCTCTCTGGTTAGACCAGATCTGAGCCTGGGAGCTCTCTGGCTAACTAGGGAACCCACTGCTTAAG
CCTCAATAAAGCTTGCCTTGAGTGCTTCAAGTAGTGTGTGCCCGTCTGTTGTGTGACTCTGGTAACTAGA
GATCCCTCAGACCCTTTTAGTCAGTGTGGAAAATCTCTAGCAGTACGTATAGTAGTTCATGTCATCTTAT
TATTCAGTATTTATAACTTGCAAAGAAATGAATATCAGAGAGTGAGAGGAACTTGTTTATTGCAGCTTAT
AATGGTTACAAATAAAGCAATAGCATCACAAATTTCACAAATAAAGCATTTTTTTCACTGCATTCTAGTT
GTGGTTTGTCCAAACTCATCAATGTATCTTATCATGTCTGGCTCTAGCTATCCCGCCCCTAACTCCGCCC
ATCCCGCCCCTAACTCCGCCCAGTTCCGCCCATTCTCCGCCCCATGGCTGACTAATTTTTTTTATTTATG
CAGAGGCCGAGGCCGCCTCGGCCTCTGAGCTATTCCAGAAGTAGTGAGGAGGCTTTTTTGGAGGCCTAGG
GACGTACCCAATTCGCCCTATAGTGAGTCGTATTACGCGCGCTCACTGGCCGTCGTTTTACAACGTCGTG
ACTGGGAAAACCCTGGCGTTACCCAACTTAATCGCCTTGCAGCACATCCCCCTTTCGCCAGCTGGCGTAA
TAGCGAAGAGGCCCGCACCGATCGCCCTTCCCAACAGTTGCGCAGCCTGAATGGCGAATGGG
[124 nt withheld, positions 6293-6416]
C
[91 nt withheld, positions 6418-6508]
A
[49 nt withheld, positions 6510-6558]
CCTTTGACGTTGGAGTCCACGTTCTTT
[37 nt withheld, positions 6586-6622]
ACCCTATCTCGGTCTATTCTTTTGATTTATAAGGGATTTTGCCGATTTCGGCCTATTGGTTAAAAAATGA
GCTGATTTAACAAAAATTTAACGCGAATTTTAACAAAATATTAACGCTTACAATTTAGGTGGCACTTTTC
GGGGAAATGTGCGCGGAACCCCTATTTGTTTATTTTTCTAAATACATTCAAATATGTATCCGCTCATGAG
ACAATAACCCTGATAAATGCTTCAATAATATTGAAAAAGGAAGAGTATGAGTATTCAACATTTCCGTGTC
GCCCTTATTCCCTTTTTTGCGGCATTTTGCCTTCCTGTTTTTGCTCACCCAGAAACGCTGGTGAAAGTAA
AAGATGCTGAAGATCAGTTGGGTGCACGAGTGGGTTACATCGAACTGGATCTCAACAGCGGTAAGATCCT
TGAGAGTTTTCGCCCCGAAGAACGTTTTCCAATGATGAGCACTTTTAAAGTTCTGCTATGTGGCGCGGTA
TTATCCCGTATTGACGCCGGGCAAGAGCAACTCGGTCGCCGCATACACTATTCTCAGAATGACTTGGTTG
AGTACTCACCAGTCACAGAAAAGCATCTTACGGATGGCATGACAGTAAGAGAATTATGCAGTGCTGCCAT
AACCATGAGTGATAACACTGCGGCCAACTTACTTCTGACAACGATCGGAGGACCGAAGGAGCTAACCGCT
TTTTTGCACAACATGGGGGATCATGTAACTCGCCTTGATCGTTGGGAACCGGAGCTGAATGAAGCCATAC
CAAACGACGAGCGTGACACCACGATGCCTGTAGCAATGGCAACAACGTTGCGCAAACTATTAACTGGCGA
ACTACTTACTCTAGCTTCCCGGCAACAATTAATAGACTGGATGGAGGCGGATAAAGTTGCAGGACCACTT
CTGCGCTCGGCCCTTCCGGCTGGCTGGTTTATTGCTGATAAATCTGGAGCCGGTGAGCGTGGGTCTCGCG
GTATCATTGCAGCACTGGGGCCAGATGGTAAGCCCTCCCGTATCGTAGTTATCTACACGACGGGGAGTCA
GGCAACTATGGATGAACGAAATAGACAGATCGCTGAGATAGGTGCCTCACTGATTAAGCATTGGTAACTG
TCAGACCAAGTTTACTCATATATACTTTAGATTGATTTAAAACTTCATTTTTAATTTAAAAGGATCTAGG
TGAAGATCCTTTTTGATAATCTCATGACCAAAATCCCTTAACGTGAGTTTTCGTTCCACTGAGCGTCAGA
CCCCGTAGAAAAGATCAAAGGATCTTCTTGAGATCCTTTTTTTCTGCGCGTAATCTGCTGCTTGCAAACA
AAAAAACCACCGCTACCAGCGGTGGTTTGTTTGCCGGATCAAGAGCTACCAACTCTTTTTCCGAAGGTAA
CTGGCTTCAGCAGAGCGCAGATACCAAATACTGTTCTTCTAGTGTAGCCGTAGTTAGGCCACCACTTCAA
GAACTCTGTAGCACCGCCTACATACCTCGCTCTGCTAATCCTGTTACCAGTGGCTGCTGCCAGTGGCGAT
AAGTCGTGTCTTACCGGGTTGGACTCAAGACGATAGTTACCGGATAAGGCGCAGCGGTCGGGCTGAACGG
GGGGTTCGTGCACACAGCCCAGCTTGGAGCGAACGACCTACACCGAACTGAGATACCTACAGCGTGAGCT
ATGAGAAAGCGCCACGCTTCCCGAAGGGAGAAAGGCGGACAGGTATCCGGTAAGCGGCAGGGTCGGAACA
GGAGAGCGCACGAGGGAGCTTCCAGGGGGAAACGCCTGGTATCTTTATAGTCCTGTCGGGTTTCGCCACC
TCTGACTTGAGCGTCGATTTTTGTGATGCTCGTCAGGGGGGCGGAGCCTATGGAAAAACGCCAGCAACGC
GGCCTTTTTACGGTTCCTGGCCTTTTGCTGGCCTTTTGCTCACATGTTCTTTCCTGCGTTATCCCCTGAT
TCTGTGGATAACCGTATTACCGCCTTTGAGTGAGCTGATACCGCTCGCCGCAGCCGAACGACCGAGCGCA
GCGAGTCAGTGAGCGAGGAAGCGGAAGAGCGCCCAATACGCAAACCGCCTCTCCCCGCGCGTTGGCCGAT
TCATTAATGCAGCTGGCACGACAGGTTTCCCGACTGGAAAGCGGGCAGTGAGCGCAACGCAATTAATGTG
AGTTAGCTCACTCATTAGGCACCCCAGGCTTTACACTTTATGCTTCCGGCTCGTATGTTGTGTGGAATTG
TGAGCGGATAACAATTTCACACAGGAAACAGCTATGACCATGATTACGCCAAGCGCGCAATTAACCCTCA
CTAAAGGGAACAAAAGCTGGAGCTGCAAGC
