>Addgene plasmid #144563 | TFORF3087 | depositor partial sequence | sequence record 285804 | Insert
ATCGATTGATCAACAAGTTTGTACAAAAAAGTTGGCATGTCTGTGGATCCCCTATCCAGCAAAGCTCTAA
AGATCAAGCGAGAGCTGAGCGAGAACACGCCGCACCTGTCGGACGAGGCGCTGATGGGGCTGTCGGTGCG
CGAGCTGAACCGGCATCTGCGCGGGCTCTCCGCCGAGGAGGTGACACGGCTCAAGCAGCGGCGCCGCACA
CTCAAAAACCGTGGCTACGCCGCCAGCTGCCGCGTGAAGCGCGTGTGCCAGAAGGAGGAGCTGCAGAAGC
AGAAGTCGGAGCTGGAGCGCGAGGTGGACAAGCTGGCGCGCGAGAACGCCGCCATGCGCCTGGAGCTCGA
CGCGCTGCGCGGCAAGTGCGAGGCGCTGCAGGGCTTCGCGCGCTCCGTGGCCGCCGCCCGCGGGCCCGCC
ACGCTCGTGGCGCCGGCCAGCGTCATCACCATCGTCAAGTCCACCCCGGGCTCGGGGTCTGGCCCCGCCC
ACGGCCCGGACCCCGCCCACGGCCCGGCCTCCTGCTCCTACCCAACTTTCTTGTACAAAGTGGTTGATAT
CGGTAAGCCTATCCCTAACCCTCTCCTCGGTCTCGATTCTACGTAGTAATGAACTAGTCCGTAACTTGAA
AGTATTTCGATTTCTTGGCTTTATATATCTTGTGGAAAGGACGAAGGTATCTCTACGGGCGACGCCTT
