>Addgene plasmid #144563 | TFORF3087 | depositor partial sequence | sequence record 285805 | Barcode
AGGTATCTCTACGGGCGACGCCTT
